>Addgene plasmid #73196 | MSP2372 | depositor full sequence | sequence record 134659 | MSP2372 sequence 7614 bps
ATATGCCAAGTACGCCCCCTATTGACGTCAATGACGGTAAATGGCCCGCCTGGCATTATGCCCAGTACAT
GACCTTATGGGACTTTCCTACTTGGCAGTACATCTACGTATTAGTCATCGCTATTACCATGGTGATGCGG
TTTTGGCAGTACATCAATGGGCGTGGATAGCGGTTTGACTCACGGGGATTTCCAAGTCTCCACCCCATTG
ACGTCAATGGGAGTTTGTTTTGGCACCAAAATCAACGGGACTTTCCAAAATGTCGTAACAACTCCGCCCC
ATTGACGCAAATGGGCGGTAGGCGTGTACGGTGGGAGGTCTATATAAGCAGAGCTGGTTTAGTGAACCGT
CAGATCCGCTAGAGATCCGCGGCCGCTAATACGACTCACTATAGGGAGAGCCGCCACCATGGATAAAAAG
TATTCTATTGGTTTAGACATCGGCACTAATTCCGTTGGATGGGCTGTCATAACCGATGAATACAAAGTAC
CTTCAAAGAAATTTAAGGTGTTGGGGAACACAGACCGTCATTCGATTAAAAAGAATCTTATCGGTGCCCT
CCTATTCGATAGTGGCGAAACGGCAGAGGCGACTCGCCTGAAACGAACCGCTCGGAGAAGGTATACACGT
CGCAAGAACCGAATATGTTACTTACAAGAAATTTTTAGCAATGAGATGGCCAAAGTTGACGATTCTTTCT
TTCACCGTTTGGAAGAGTCCTTCCTTGTCGAAGAGGACAAGAAACATGAACGGCACCCCATCTTTGGAAA
CATAGTAGATGAGGTGGCATATCATGAAAAGTACCCAACGATTTATCACCTCAGAAAAAAGCTAGTTGAC
TCAACTGATAAAGCGGACCTGAGGTTAATCTACTTGGCTCTTGCCCATATGATAAAGTTCCGTGGGCACT
TTCTCATTGAGGGTGATCTAAATCCGGACAACTCGGATGTCGACAAACTGTTCATCCAGTTAGTACAAAC
CTATAATCAGTTGTTTGAAGAGAACCCTATAAATGCAAGTGGCGTGGATGCGAAGGCTATTCTTAGCGCC
CGCCTCTCTAAATCCCGACGGCTAGAAAACCTGATCGCACAATTACCCGGAGAGAAGAAAAATGGGTTGT
TCGGTAACCTTATAGCGCTCTCACTAGGCCTGACACCAAATTTTAAGTCGAACTTCGACTTAGCTGAAGA
TGCCAAATTGCAGCTTAGTAAGGACACGTACGATGACGATCTCGACAATCTACTGGCACAAATTGGAGAT
CAGTATGCGGACTTATTTTTGGCTGCCAAAAACCTTAGCGATGCAATCCTCCTATCTGACATACTGAGAG
TTAATACTGAGATTACCAAGGCGCCGTTATCCGCTTCAATGATCAAAAGGTACGATGAACATCACCAAGA
CTTGACACTTCTCAAGGCCCTAGTCCGTCAGCAACTGCCTGAGAAATATAAGGAAATATTCTTTGATCAG
TCGAAAAACGGGTACGCAGGTTATATTGACGGCGGAGCGAGTCAAGAGGAATTCTACAAGTTTATCAAAC
CCATATTAGAGAAGATGGATGGGACGGAAGAGTTGCTTGTAAAACTCAATCGCGAAGATCTACTGCGAAA
GCAGCGGACTTTCGACAACGGTAGCATTCCACATCAAATCCACTTAGGCGAATTGCATGCTATACTTAGA
AGGCAGGAGGATTTTTATCCGTTCCTCAAAGACAATCGTGAAAAGATTGAGAAAATCCTAACCTTTCGCA
TACCTTACTATGTGGGACCCCTGGCCCGAGGGAACTCTCGGTTCGCATGGATGACAAGAAAGTCCGAAGA
AACGATTACTCCATGGAATTTTGAGGAAGTTGTCGATAAAGGTGCGTCAGCTCAATCGTTCATCGAGAGG
ATGACCAACTTTGACAAGAATTTACCGAACGAAAAAGTATTGCCTAAGCACAGTTTACTTTACGAGTATT
TCACAGTGTACAATGAACTCACGAAAGTTAAGTATGTCACTGAGGGCATGCGTAAACCCGCCTTTCTAAG
CGGAGAACAGAAGAAAGCAATAGTAGATCTGTTATTCAAGACCAACCGCAAAGTGACAGTTAAGCAATTG
AAAGAGGACTACTTTAAGAAAATTGAATGCTTCGATTCTGTCGAGATCTCCGGGGTAGAAGATCGATTTA
ATGCGTCACTTGGTACGTATCATGACCTCCTAAAGATAATTAAAGATAAGGACTTCCTGGATAACGAAGA
GAATGAAGATATCTTAGAAGATATAGTGTTGACTCTTACCCTCTTTGAAGATCGGGAAATGATTGAGGAA
AGACTAAAAACATACGCTCACCTGTTCGACGATAAGGTTATGAAACAGTTAAAGAGGCGTCGCTATACGG
GCTGGGGAGCCTTGTCGCGGAAACTTATCAACGGGATAAGAGACAAGCAAAGTGGTAAAACTATTCTCGA
TTTTCTAAAGAGCGACGGCTTCGCCAATAGGAACTTTATGGCCCTGATCCATGATGACTCTTTAACCTTC
AAAGAGGATATACAAAAGGCACAGGTTTCCGGACAAGGGGACTCATTGCACGAACATATTGCGAATCTTG
CTGGTTCGCCAGCCATCAAAAAGGGCATACTCCAGACAGTCAAAGTAGTGGATGAGCTAGTTAAGGTCAT
GGGACGTCACAAACCGGAAAACATTGTAATCGAGATGGCACGCGAAAATCAAACGACTCAGAAGGGGCAA
AAAAACAGTCGAGAGCGGATGAAGAGAATAGAAGAGGGTATTAAAGAACTGGGCAGCCAGATCTTAAAGG
AGCATCCTGTGGAAAATACCCAATTGCAGAACGAGAAACTTTACCTCTATTACCTACAAAATGGAAGGGA
CATGTATGTTGATCAGGAACTGGACATAAACCGTTTATCTGATTACGACGTCGATCACATTGTACCCCAA
TCCTTTTTGAAGGACGATTCAATCGACAATAAAGTGCTTACACGCTCGGATAAGAACCGAGGGAAAAGTG
ACAATGTTCCAAGCGAGGAAGTCGTAAAGAAAATGAAGAACTATTGGCGGCAGCTCCTAAATGCGAAACT
GATAACGCAAAGAAAGTTCGATAACTTAACTAAAGCTGAGAGGGGTGGCTTGTCTGAACTTGACAAGGCC
GGATTTATTAAACGTCAGCTCGTGGAAACCCGCGCCATCACAAAGCATGTTGCGCAGATACTAGATTCCC
GAATGAATACGAAATACGACGAGAACGATAAGCTGATTCGGGAAGTCAAAGTAATCACTTTAAAGTCAAA
ATTGGTGTCGGACTTCAGAAAGGATTTTCAATTCTATAAAGTTAGGGAGATAAATAACTACCACCATGCG
CACGACGCTTATCTTAATGCCGTCGTAGGGACCGCACTCATTAAGAAATACCCGAAGCTAGAAAGTGAGT
TTGTGTATGGTGATTACAAAGTTTATGACGTCCGTAAGATGATCGCGAAAAGCGAACAGGAGATAGGCAA
GGCTACAGCCAAATACTTCTTTTATTCTAACATTATGAATTTCTTTAAGACGGAAATCACTCTGGCAAAC
GGAGAGATACGCAAACGACCTTTAATTGAAACCAATGGGGAGACAGGTGAAATCGTATGGGATAAGGGCC
GGGACTTCGCGACGGTGAGAAAAGTTTTGTCCATGCCCCAAGTCAACATAGTAAAGAAAACTGAGGTGCA
GACCGGAGGGTTTTCAAAGGAATCGATTCTTCCAAAAAGGAATAGTGATAAGCTCATCGCTCGTAAAAAG
GACTGGGACCCGAAAAAGTACGGTGGCTTCGATAGCCCTACAGTTGCCTATTCTGTCCTAGTAGTGGCAA
AAGTTGAGAAGGGAAAATCCAAGAAACTGAAGTCAGTCAAAGAATTATTGGGGATAACGATTATGGAGCG
CTCGTCTTTTGAAAAGAACCCCATCGACTTCCTTGAGGCGAAAGGTTACAAGGAAGTAAAAAAGGATCTC
ATAATTAAACTACCAAAGTATAGTCTGTTTGAGTTAGAAAATGGCCGAAAACGGATGTTGGCTAGCGCCG
GAGAGCTTCAAAAGGGGAACGAACTCGCACTACCGTCTAAATACGTGAATTTCCTGTATTTAGCGTCCCA
TTACGAGAAGTTGAAAGGTTCACCTGAAGATAACGAACAGAAGCAACTTTTTGTTGAGCAGCACAAACAT
TATCTCGACGAAATCATAGAGCAAATTTCGGAATTCAGTAAGAGAGTCATCCTAGCTGATGCCAATCTGG
ACAAAGTATTAAGCGCATACAACAAGCACAGGGATAAACCCATACGTGAGCAGGCGGAAAATATTATCCA
TTTGTTTACTCTTACCAACCTCGGCGCTCCAGCCGCATTCAAGTATTTTGACACAACGATAGATCGCAAA
CGATACACTTCTACCAAGGAGGTGCTAGACGCGACACTGATTCACCAATCCATCACGGGATTATATGAAA
CTCGGATAGATTTGTCACAGCTTGGGGGTGACGGATCCCCCAAGAAGAAGAGGAAAGTCTCGAGCGACTA
CAAAGACCATGACGGTGATTATAAAGATCATGACATCGATTACAAGGATGACGATGACAAGGCTGCAGGA
TGACCGGTCATCATCACCATCACCATTGAGTTTAAACCCGCTGATCAGCCTCGACTGTGCCTTCTAGTTG
CCAGCCATCTGTTGTTTGCCCCTCCCCCGTGCCTTCCTTGACCCTGGAAGGTGCCACTCCCACTGTCCTT
TCCTAATAAAATGAGGAAATTGCATCGCATTGTCTGAGTAGGTGTCATTCTATTCTGGGGGGTGGGGTGG
GGCAGGACAGCAAGGGGGAGGATTGGGAAGACAATAGCAGGCATGCTGGGGATGCGGTGGGCTCTATGGC
TTCTGAGGCGGAAAGAACCAGCTGGGGCTCGATACCGTCGACCTCTAGCTAGAGCTTGGCGTAATCATGG
TCATAGCTGTTTCCTGTGTGAAATTGTTATCCGCTCACAATTCCACACAACATACGAGCCGGAAGCATAA
AGTGTAAAGCCTAGGGTGCCTAATGAGTGAGCTAACTCACATTAATTGCGTTGCGCTCACTGCCCGCTTT
CCAGTCGGGAAACCTGTCGTGCCAGCTGCATTAATGAATCGGCCAACGCGCGGGGAGAGGCGGTTTGCGT
ATTGGGCGCTCTTCCGCTTCCTCGCTCACTGACTCGCTGCGCTCGGTCGTTCGGCTGCGGCGAGCGGTAT
CAGCTCACTCAAAGGCGGTAATACGGTTATCCACAGAATCAGGGGATAACGCAGGAAAGAACATGTGAGC
AAAAGGCCAGCAAAAGGCCAGGAACCGTAAAAAGGCCGCGTTGCTGGCGTTTTTCCATAGGCTCCGCCCC
CCTGACGAGCATCACAAAAATCGACGCTCAAGTCAGAGGTGGCGAAACCCGACAGGACTATAAAGATACC
AGGCGTTTCCCCCTGGAAGCTCCCTCGTGCGCTCTCCTGTTCCGACCCTGCCGCTTACCGGATACCTGTC
CGCCTTTCTCCCTTCGGGAAGCGTGGCGCTTTCTCAATGCTCACGCTGTAGGTATCTCAGTTCGGTGTAG
GTCGTTCGCTCCAAGCTGGGCTGTGTGCACGAACCCCCCGTTCAGCCCGACCGCTGCGCCTTATCCGGTA
ACTATCGTCTTGAGTCCAACCCGGTAAGACACGACTTATCGCCACTGGCAGCAGCCACTGGTAACAGGAT
TAGCAGAGCGAGGTATGTAGGCGGTGCTACAGAGTTCTTGAAGTGGTGGCCTAACTACGGCTACACTAGA
AGGACAGTATTTGGTATCTGCGCTCTGCTGAAGCCAGTTACCTTCGGAAAAAGAGTTGGTAGCTCTTGAT
CCGGCAAACAAACCACCGCTGGTAGCGGTGGTTTTTTTGTTTGCAAGCAGCAGATTACGCGCAGAAAAAA
AGGATCTCAAGAAGATCCTTTGATCTTTTCTACGGGGTCTGACGCTCAGTGGAACGAAAACTCACGTTAA
GGGATTTTGGTCATGAGATTATCAAAAAGGATCTTCACCTAGATCCTTTTAAATTAAAAATGAAGTTTTA
AATCAATCTAAAGTATATATGAGTAAACTTGGTCTGACAGTTACCAATGCTTAATCAGTGAGGCACCTAT
CTCAGCGATCTGTCTATTTCGTTCATCCATAGTTGCCTGACTCCCCGTCGTGTAGATAACTACGATACGG
GAGGGCTTACCATCTGGCCCCAGTGCTGCAATGATACCGCGAGACCCACGCTCACCGGCTCCAGATTTAT
CAGCAATAAACCAGCCAGCCGGAAGGGCCGAGCGCAGAAGTGGTCCTGCAACTTTATCCGCCTCCATCCA
GTCTATTAATTGTTGCCGGGAAGCTAGAGTAAGTAGTTCGCCAGTTAATAGTTTGCGCAACGTTGTTGCC
ATTGCTACAGGCATCGTGGTGTCACGCTCGTCGTTTGGTATGGCTTCATTCAGCTCCGGTTCCCAACGAT
CAAGGCGAGTTACATGATCCCCCATGTTGTGCAAAAAAGCGGTTAGCTCCTTCGGTCCTCCGATCGTTGT
CAGAAGTAAGTTGGCCGCAGTGTTATCACTCATGGTTATGGCAGCACTGCATAATTCTCTTACTGTCATG
CCATCCGTAAGATGCTTTTCTGTGACTGGTGAGTACTCAACCAAGTCATTCTGAGAATAGTGTATGCGGC
GACCGAGTTGCTCTTGCCCGGCGTCAATACGGGATAATACCGCGCCACATAGCAGAACTTTAAAAGTGCT
CATCATTGGAAAACGTTCTTCGGGGCGAAAACTCTCAAGGATCTTACCGCTGTTGAGATCCAGTTCGATG
TAACCCACTCGTGCACCCAACTGATCTTCAGCATCTTTTACTTTCACCAGCGTTTCTGGGTGAGCAAAAA
CAGGAAGGCAAAATGCCGCAAAAAAGGGAATAAGGGCGACACGGAAATGTTGAATACTCATACTCTTCCT
TTTTCAATATTATTGAAGCATTTATCAGGGTTATTGTCTCATGAGCGGATACATATTTGAATGTATTTAG
AAAAATAAACAAATAGGGGTTCCGCGCACATTTCCCCGAAAAGTGCCACCTGACGTCGACGGATCGGGAG
ATCGATCTCCCGATCCCCTAGGGTCGACTCTCAGTACAATCTGCTCTGATGCCGCATAGTTAAGCCAGTA
TCTGCTCCCTGCTTGTGTGTTGGAGGTCGCTGAGTAGTGCGCGAGCAAAATTTAAGCTACAACAAGGCAA
GGCTTGACCGACAATTGCATGAAGAATCTGCTTAGGGTTAGGCGTTTTGCGCTGCTTCGCGATGTACGGG
CCAGATATACGCGTTGACATTGATTATTGACTAGTTATTAATAGTAATCAATTACGGGGTCATTAGTTCA
TAGCCCATATATGGAGTTCCGCGTTACATAACTTACGGTAAATGGCCCGCCTGGCTGACCGCCCAACGAC
CCCCGCCCATTGACGTCAATAATGACGTATGTTCCCATAGTAACGCCAATAGGGACTTTCCATTGACGTC
AATGGGTGGACTATTTACGGTAAACTGCCCACTTGGCAGTACATCAAGTGTATC
Features (pLannotate 1.2.2; 16 found; start..end, strand, type, name):
    132..335     +  promoter       CMV promoter: human cytomegalovirus (CMV) immediate early promoter
    377..395     +  promoter       T7 promoter: promoter for bacteriophage T7 RNA polymerase
    409..4512    +  CDS            SpCas9-HF1: Cas9 endonuclease from the Streptococcus pyogenes Type II CRISPR/Cas system, mutated to improve targeting specificity (Kleinstiver et al., 2016) carries the mutations N497A, R661A, Q695A, and Q926A
   4546..4611    +  CDS            3xFLAG: three tandem FLAG® epitope tags, followed by an enterokinase cleavage site
   4675..4899    +  polyA_signal   bGH poly(A) signal: bovine growth hormone polyadenylation signal
   4903..4924    +  promoter       SV40 promoter (fragment): SV40 enhancer and early promoter
   4929..4945    +  misc_feature   MCS (fragment): pBluescript multiple cloning site
   4994..5010    -  protein_bind   lac operator: The lac repressor binds to the lac operator to inhibit transcription in E. coli. This inhibition can be relieved by adding lactose or isopropyl-β-D-thiogalactopyranoside (IPTG). lac repressor encoded by lacI
   5018..5048    -  promoter       lac promoter: promoter for the E. coli lac operon
   5063..5084    -  protein_bind   CAP binding site: CAP binding activates transcription in the presence of cAMP. E. coli catabolite activator protein
   5097..5189    -  CDS            lacI (fragment): lac repressor; lacI; The lac repressor binds to the lac operator to inhibit transcription in E. coli. This inhibition can be relieved by adding lactose or isopropyl-β-D-thiogalactopyranoside (IPTG).
   5372..5960    -  rep_origin     ori: high-copy-number ColE1/pMB1/pBR322/pUC origin of replication
   6131..6991    -  CDS            AmpR: β-lactamase; bla; confers resistance to ampicillin, carbenicillin, and related antibiotics
   6992..7096    -  promoter       AmpR promoter: bla
   7167..7211    -  misc_feature   bom (fragment): basis of mobility region from pBR322
   7366..131     +  enhancer       CMV enhancer (across the origin): human cytomegalovirus immediate early enhancer
