[The description below was written by a language model from this plasmid's Addgene catalogue record and pLannotate feature annotations shown in this document.]
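Description:
MSP2372 is a mammalian expression plasmid for a high-fidelity-type variant of Streptococcus pyogenes Cas9, built on the JDS246 backbone and classed as a mammalian expression/CRISPR vector. It is propagated in E. coli as a high-copy plasmid through a ColE1/pUC-type origin and selected with ampicillin via the β-lactamase (AmpR) gene and its own promoter. The remaining bacterial annotations (lac promoter, operator, CAP site, and fragments of lacI, an MCS, bom and the SV40 promoter) are backbone remnants rather than functional parts of the payload. No mammalian selection marker is annotated.

The payload is a single expression cassette. The CMV immediate-early enhancer, which spans the sequence origin, and the CMV promoter drive a mammalian codon-optimized SpCas9 open reading frame carrying the alanine substitutions R661A, Q695A and Q926A. The protein is fused at its C terminus to a nuclear localization signal and a 3xFLAG epitope for nuclear import and immunodetection, and the transcript is terminated by the bovine growth hormone polyadenylation signal. A T7 promoter sits between the CMV promoter and the coding sequence, which would also allow in vitro transcription of the Cas9 mRNA.

The automated annotation labels the coding sequence as SpCas9-HF1, a variant that additionally carries N497A. The catalogue entry lists only the triple mutant, so that label is best read as a closest-match call. The plasmid encodes no guide RNA, which must be supplied separately. It is intended for expressing this Cas9 variant in human cells, in the context of work on nucleases with reduced genome-wide off-target cleavage.
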