Addgene plasmid #73196: MSP2372
Purpose: Human expression plasmid for SpCas9(R661A/Q695A/Q926A) variant: CMV-T7-humanSpCas9(R661A, Q695A, Q926A)-NLS-3xFLAG
Depositing lab: Keith Joung. Publication: High-fidelity CRISPR-Cas9 nucleases with no detectable genome-wide off-target effects. Kleinstiver BP, Pattanayak V, Prew MS, Tsai SQ, Nguyen NT, Zheng Z, Keith Joung J. Nature. 2016 Jan 6. doi: 10.1038/nature16526. PubMed 26735016.
Backbone
  Vector backbone: JDS246
  Backbone manufacturer: Joung lab (Addgene Plasmid # 43861)
  Vector type: Mammalian Expression, CRISPR
Growth in bacteria
  Bacterial resistance: Ampicillin, 100 μg/mL
  Growth temperature: 37°C
  Growth strain: DH5alpha
  Copy number: High Copy
Gene/Insert
  Gene/Insert name: mammalian codon-optimized Streptococcus pyogenes Cas9 (R661A/Q695A/Q926A)-NLS-3xFlag
  Species: S. pyogenes
  Mutation: R661A, Q695A, and Q926A in SpCas9
  Promoter: CMV
  Tag / fusion protein: NLS (C terminal on insert); 3x FLAG (C terminal on insert)
  Cloning method: Unknown
  Sequencing primers: 5′ CMV-F; 3′ BGH-rev
Terms and licenses: Academic/Nonprofit Terms; Industry Terms: Not Available to Industry
How to cite: MSP2372 was a gift from Keith Joung (Addgene plasmid # 73196 ; http://n2t.net/addgene:73196 ; RRID:Addgene_73196)
