>Addgene plasmid #73196 | MSP2372 | addgene partial sequence | sequence record 136201 | KJdCas9-F2 5'-agcgaacaggagataggcaa-3'
GATAAGGGCCGGGACTTCGCGACGGTGAGAAAAGTTTTGTCCATGCCCCAAGTCAACATAGTAAAGAAAA
CTGAGGTGCAGACCGGAGGGTTTTCAAAGGAATCGATTCTTCCAAAAAGGAATAGTGATAAGCTCATCGC
TCGTAAAAAGGACTGGGACCCGAAAAAGTACGGTGGCTTCGATAGCCCTACAGTTGCCTATTCTGNCCTA
GTANTGGCNAAAGTTGAGAAGGGAAAATCCAAGAAACTGAAGTCAGTCNAAGAATTATTGGGGATNACGA
NTATGGAGCGCTCGTCTTTTGAAAAGAACCCCATCGACTTCCTTGAGGCGAAAGGTTACAAGGAAGTAAA
NAAGGATCTCATAATTAAACTACCAAAGTATAGTCTGTTTGAGTTAGAAAATGGCCGAAAACGGATGTTG
GCTAGCGCCGGAGAGCTTCANAAGGGGAACGAACTCGCACTACCGTCTAAATACGTGAATTTCCTGTATT
TAGCGTCCCATTACGAGAAGTTGAAAGGTTCACCTGAAGATAACGAACAGAAGCAACTTTTTGTTGAGCA
GCACAAACATTATCTCGACGAAATCATAGAGCAAATTTCGGAATTCAGTAAGAGAGTCATCCTAGCTGAT
GCCAATCTGGACAAAGTATTAAGCGCATACAACAAGCACAGGGATAAACCCATACGTGAGCAGGCGGAAA
ATATTATCCATTTGTTTACTCTTACCAACCTCGGCGCTCCAGCCGCATTCAAGTATTTTGACACAACGAT
AGATCGCAAACGATACACTTCTACCAAGGAGGTGCTAGACGCGACACTGATTCACCAATCCATCACGGGA
TTATATGAAACTCGGATAGATTTGTCACAGCTTGGGGGTGACGGATCCCCCAAGAA
