>Addgene plasmid #73196 | MSP2372 | addgene partial sequence | sequence record 137173 | KJdCas9-F3 5'-GATGGATGGGACGGAAGAGT-3'
ATCTACTGCGAAAGCAGCGGACTTTCGACAACGGTAGCATTCCACATCAAATCCACTTAGGCGAATTGCA
TGCTATACTTAGAAGGCAGGAGGATTTTTATCCGTTCCTCAAAGACAATCGTGAAAAGATTGAGAAAATC
CTAACCTTTCGCATACCTTACTATGTGGGACCCCTGGCCCGAGGGAACTCTCGGTTCGCATGGATGACAA
GAAAGTCCGAAGAAACGATTACTCCATGGAATTTTGAGGAAGTTGTCGATAAAGGTGCGTCAGCTCAATC
GTTCATCGAGAGGATGACCAACTTTGACAAGAATTTACCGAACGAAAAAGTATTGCCTAAGCACAGTTTA
CTTTACGAGTATTTCACAGTGTACAATGAACTCACGAAAGTTAAGTATGTCACTGAGGGCATGCGTAAAC
CCGCCTTTCTAAGCGGAGAACAGAAGAAAGCAATAGTAGATCTGTTATTCAAGACCAACCGCAAAGTGAC
AGTTAAGCAATTGAAAGAGGACTACTTTAAGAAAATTGAATGCTTCGATTCTGTCGAGATCTCCGGGGTA
GAAGATCGATTTAATGCGTCACTTGGTACGTATCATGACCTCCTAAAGATAATTAAAGATAAGGACTTCC
TGGATAACGAAGAGAATGAAGATATCTTAGAAGATATAGTGTTGACTCTTACCCTCTTTGAAGATCGGGA
AATGATTGAGGAAAGACTAAAAACATACGCTCACCTGTTCGACGATAAGGTTATGAAACAGTTAAAGAGG
CGTCGCTATACGGGCTGGGGAGCCTTGTCGCGGAAACTTATCAACGGGATAAGAGACA
